>Addgene plasmid #143461 | TFORF1030 | addgene full sequence | sequence record 397921 | Addgene NGS Result
TTAATGTAGTCTTATGCAATACTCTTGTAGTCTTGCAACATGGTAACGATGAGTTAGCAACATGCCTTAC
AAGGAGAGAAAAAGCACCGTGCATGCCGATTGGTGGAAGTAAGGTGGTACGATCGTGCCTTATTAGGAAG
GCAACAGACGGGTCTGACATGGATTGGACGAACCACTGAATTGCCGCATTGCAGAGATATTGTATTTAAG
TGCCTAGCTCGATACATAAACGGGTCTCTCTGGTTAGACCAGATCTGAGCCTGGGAGCTCTCTGGCTAAC
TAGGGAACCCACTGCTTAAGCCTCAATAAAGCTTGCCTTGAGTGCTTCAAGTAGTGTGTGCCCGTCTGTT
GTGTGACTCTGGTAACTAGAGATCCCTCAGACCCTTTTAGTCAGTGTGGAAAATCTCTAGCAGTGGCGCC
CGAACAGGGACTTGAAAGCGAAAGGGAAACCAGAGGAGCTCTCTCGACGCAGGACTCGGCTTGCTGAAGC
GCGCACGGCAAGAGGCGAGGGGCGGCGACTGGTGAGTACGCCAAAAATTTTGACTAGCGGAGGCTAGAAG
GAGAGAGATGGGTGCGAGAGCGTCAGTATTAAGCGGGGGAGAATTAGATCGCGATGGGAAAAAATTCGGT
TAAGGCCAGGGGGAAAGAAAAAATATAAATTAAAACATATAGTATGGGCAAGCAGGGAGCTAGAACGATT
CGCAGTTAATCCTGGCCTGTTAGAAACATCAGAAGGCTGTAGACAAATACTGGGACAGCTACAACCATCC
CTTCAGACAGGATCAGAAGAACTTAGATCATTATATAATACAGTAGCAACCCTCTATTGTGTGCATCAAA
GGATAGAGATAAAAGACACCAAGGAAGCTTTAGACAAGATAGAGGAAGAGCAAAACAAAAGTAAGACCAC
CGCACAGCAAGCGGCCGCTGATCTTCAGACCTGGAGGAGGAGATATGAGGGACAATTGGAGAAGTGAATT
ATATAAATATAAAGTAGTAAAAATTGAACCATTAGGAGTAGCACCCACCAAGGCAAAGAGAAGAGTGGTG
CAGAGAGAAAAAAGAGCAGTGGGAATAGGAGCTTTGTTCCTTGGGTTCTTGGGAGCAGCAGGAAGCACTA
TGGGCGCAGCGTCAATGACGCTGACGGTACAGGCCAGACAATTATTGTCTGGTATAGTGCAGCAGCAGAA
CAATTTGCTGAGGGCTATTGAGGCGCAACAGCATCTGTTGCAACTCACAGTCTGGGGCATCAAGCAGCTC
CAGGCAAGAATCCTGGCTGTGGAAAGATACCTAAAGGATCAACAGCTCCTGGGGATTTGGGGTTGCTCTG
GAAAACTCATTTGCACCACTGCTGTGCCTTGGAATGCTAGTTGGAGTAATAAATCTCTGGAACAGATTTG
GAATCACACGACCTGGATGGAGTGGGACAGAGAAATTAACAATTACACAAGCTTAATACACTCCTTAATT
GAAGAATCGCAAAACCAGCAAGAAAAGAATGAACAAGAATTATTGGAATTAGATAAATGGGCAAGTTTGT
GGAATTGGTTTAACATAACAAATTGGCTGTGGTATATAAAATTATTCATAATGATAGTAGGAGGCTTGGT
AGGTTTAAGAATAGTTTTTGCTGTACTTTCTATAGTGAATAGAGTTAGGCAGGGATATTCACCATTATCG
TTTCAGACCCACCTCCCAACCCCGAGGGGACCCATGCATTGCATCTCAATTAGTCAGCAACCAGGTGTGG
AAAGTCCCCAGGCTCCCCAGCAGGCAGAAGTATGCAAAGCATGCGTCTCAATTAGTCAGCAACCATAGTC
CCGCCCCTAACTCCGCCCATCCCGCCCCTAACTCCGCCCAGTTCCGCCCATTCTCCGCCCCATGGCTGAC
TAATTTTTTTTATTTATGCAGAGGCCGAGGCCGCCTCGGCCTCTGAGCTATTCCAGAAGTAGTGAGGAGG
CTTTTTTGGAGGCCTAGGCTTTTGCAAAAAGCTTTCTAGAGGTACCACCGGAGCTTACCATGACCGAGTA
CAAGCCCACGGTGCGCCTCGCCACCCGCGACGACGTCCCCAGGGCCGTACGCACCCTCGCCGCCGCGTTC
GCCGACTACCCCGCCACGCGCCACACCGTCGATCCGGACCGCCACATCGAGCGGGTCACCGAGCTGCAAG
AACTCTTCCTCACGCGCGTCGGGCTCGACATCGGCAAGGTGTGGGTCGCGGACGACGGCGCCGCCGTGGC
GGTCTGGACCACGCCGGAGAGCGTCGAAGCGGGGGCGGTGTTCGCCGAGATCGGCCCGCGCATGGCCGAG
TTGAGCGGTTCCCGGCTGGCCGCGCAGCAACAGATGGAAGGCCTCCTGGCGCCGCACCGGCCCAAGGAGC
CCGCGTGGTTCCTGGCCACCGTCGGCGTCTCGCCCGACCACCAGGGCAAGGGTCTGGGCAGCGCCGTCGT
GCTCCCCGGAGTGGAGGCGGCCGAGCGCGCCGGGGTGCCCGCCTTCCTGGAGACCTCCGCGCCCCGCAAC
CTCCCCTTCTACGAGCGGCTCGGCTTCACCGTCACCGCCGACGTCGAGGTGCCCGAAGGACCGCGCACCT
GGTGCATGACCCGCAAGCCCGGTGCCAGTTAACGAATTCTAGATCTTGAGACAAATGGCAGTATTCATCC
ACAATTTTAAAAGAAAAGGGGGGATTGGGGGGTACAGTGCAGGGGAAAGAATAGTAGACATAATAGCAAC
AGACATACAAACTAAAGAATTACAAAAACAAATTACAAAAATTCAAAATTTTCGGGTTTATTACAGGGAC
AGCAGAGATCCACTTTGGCGCCGGCTCGAGGCCTGCAGGTGCAAAGATGGATAAAGTTTTAAACAGAGAG
GAATCTTTGCAGCTAATGGACCTTCTAGGTCTTGAAAGGAGTGGGAATTGGCTCCGGTGCCCGTCAGTGG
GCAGAGCGCACATCGCCCACAGTCCCCGAGAAGTTGGGGGGAGGGGTCGGCAATTGAACCGGTGCCTAGA
GAAGGTGGCGCGGGGTAAACTGGGAAAGTGATGTCGTGTACTGGCTCCGCCTTTTTCCCGAGGGTGGGGG
AGAACCGTATATAAGTGCAGTAGTCGCCGTGAACGTTCTTTTTCGCAACGGGTTTGCCGCCAGAACACAG
GTAAGTGCCGTGTGTGGTTCCCGCGGGCCTGGCCTCTTTACGGGTTATGGCCCTTGCGTGCCTTGAATTA
CTTCCACCTGGCTGCAGTACGTGATTCTTGATCCCGAGCTTCGGGTTGGAAGTGGGTGGGAGAGTTCGAG
GCCTTGCGCTTAAGGAGCCCCTTCGCCTCGTGCTTGAGTTGAGGCCTGGCCTGGGCGCTGGGGCCGCCGC
GTGCGAATCTGGTGGCACCTTCGCGCCTGTCTCGCTGCTTTCGATAAGTCTCTAGCCATTTAAAATTTTT
GATGACCTGCTGCGACGCTTTTTTTCTGGCAAGATAGTCTTGTAAATGCGGGCCAAGATCTGCACACTGG
TATTTCGGTTTTTGGGGCCGCGGGCGGCGACGGGGCCCGTGCGTCCCAGCGCACATGTTCGGCGAGGCGG
GGCCTGCGAGCGCGGCCACCGAGAATCGGACGGGGGTAGTCTCAAGCTGGCCGGCCTGCTCTGGTGCCTG
GCCTCGCGCCGCCGTGTATCGCCCCGCCCTGGGCGGCAAGGCTGGCCCGGTCGGCACCAGTTGCGTGAGC
GGAAAGATGGCCGCTTCCCGGCCCTGCTGCAGGGAGCTCAAAATGGAGGACGCGGCGCTCGGGAGAGCGG
GCGGGTGAGTCACCCACACAAAGGAAAAGGGCCTTTCCGTCCTCAGCCGTCGCTTCATGTGACTCCACGG
AGTACCGGGCGCCGTCCAGGCACCTCGATTAGTTCTCGAGCTTTTGGAGTACGTCGTCTTTAGGTTGGGG
GGAGGGGTTTTATGCGATGGAGTTTCCCCACACTGAGTGGGTGGAGACTGAAGTTAGGCCAGCTTGGCAC
TTGATGTAATTCTCCTTGGAATTTGCCCTTTTTGAGTTTGGATCTTGGTTCATTCTCAAGCCTCAGACAG
TGGTTCAAAGTTTTTTTCTTCCATTTCAGGTGTCGTGAGGCTAGCACCGCCACCATGCTAGCCCTCCCCC
TCCCCCCCTGCTGGAGCGGGGCGCCGCCGGGGGAGGAGGGGGAATCGGCTGCGGGTCCTTGGTGTTTCCA
GCACCCAGTTTCCCTTCAAGCCGGGTCGCGATGTACGACTGTATGGAAACGTTTGCCCCGGGTCCGCGAC
GGCTGTACGGGGCGGCCGGGCCCGGGGCCGGCTTGCTGCGCAGAGCCACCGGCGGCTCCTGTTTCGCCGG
ACTTGAATCTTTTGCCTGGCCGCAACCCGCCAGCCTGCAATGGCTTCTTTCGCCGAAGCATCCAGAAGAA
CATGGTGTACACGTGTCACCGCGACAAAAACTGTATCATCAACAAGGTGACCAGGAATCGCTGCCAGTAC
TGCCGGCTACAGAAGTGCTTCGAAGTGGGCATGTCCAAGGAAGCTGTGCGAAATGACCGGAACAAGAAGA
AGAAAGAGGTGAAGGAAGAAGGGTCACCTGACAGCTATGAGCTGAGCCCTCAGTTAGAAGAGCTCATCAC
CAAGGTCAGCAAAGCCCATCAGGAGACTTTCCCCTCGCTCTGCCAGCTGGGCAAGTATACCACGAACTCC
AGTGCAGACCACCGCGTGCAGCTGGATCTGGGGCTGTGGGACAAGTTCAGTGAGCTGGCTACCAAGTGCA
TCATCAAGATCGTGGAGTTTGCCAAGCGGTTGCCTGGCTTTACAGGGCTCAGCATTGCTGACCAGATCAC
TCTGCTCAAAGCTGCCTGCCTAGATATCCTGATGCTGCGTATCTGCACAAGGTACACCCCAGAGCAGGAC
ACCATGACCTTCTCCGACGGGCTGACCCTGAACCGGACCCAGATGCACAATGCCGGCTTCGGGCCCCTCA
CAGACCTTGTCTTTGCCTTTGCTGGGCAGCTCCTGCCCCTGGAGATGGATGACACCGAGACAGGGCTGCT
CAGCGCCATCTGCCTCATCTGCGGAGACCGCATGGACCTGGAGGAGCCCGAAAAAGTGGACAAGCTGCAG
GAGCCACTGCTGGAAGCCCTGAGGCTGTACGCCCGGCGCCGGCGGCCCAGCCAGCCCTACATGTTCCCAA
GGATGCTAATGAAAATCACCGACCTCCGGGGCATCAGCACTAAGGGAGCTGAAAGGGCCATTACTCTGAA
GATGGAGATTCCAGGCCCGATGCCTCCCTTAATCCGAGAGATGCTGGAGAACCCTGAAATGTTTGAGGAT
GACTCCTCGCAGCCTGGTCCCCACCCCAATGCCTCTAGCGAGGATGAGGTTCCTGGGGGCCAGGGCAAAG
GGGGCCTGAAGTCCCCAGCCTAGTAATGAACTAGTCCGTAACTTGAAAGTATTTCGATTTCTTGGCTTTA
TATATCTTGTGGAAAGGACGAGATCTGGCGCACTATTCGTCTGAAACGCGTTAAGTCGACAATCAACCTC
TGGATTACAAAATTTGTGAAAGATTGACTGGTATTCTTAACTATGTTGCTCCTTTTACGCTATGTGGATA
CGCTGCTTTAATGCCTTTGTATCATGCTATTGCTTCCCGTATGGCTTTCATTTTCTCCTCCTTGTATAAA
TCCTGGTTGCTGTCTCTTTATGAGGAGTTGTGGCCCGTTGTCAGGCAACGTGGCGTGGTGTGCACTGTGT
TTGCTGACGCAACCCCCACTGGTTGGGGCATTGCCACCACCTGTCAGCTCCTTTCCGGGACTTTCGCTTT
CCCCCTCCCTATTGCCACGGCGGAACTCATCGCCGCCTGCCTTGCCCGCTGCTGGACAGGGGCTCGGCTG
TTGGGCACTGACAATTCCGTGGTGTTGTCGGGGAAATCATCGTCCTTTCCTTGGCTGCTCGCCTGTGTTG
CCACCTGGATTCTGCGCGGGACGTCCTTCTGCTACGTCCCTTCGGCCCTCAATCCAGCGGACCTTCCTTC
CCGCGGCCTGCTGCCGGCTCTGCGGCCTCTTCCGCGTCTTCGCCTTCGCCCTCAGACGAGTCGGATCTCC
CTTTGGGCCGCCTCCCCGCGTCGACTTTAAGACCAATGACTTACAAGGCAGCTGTAGATCTTAGCCACTT
TTTAAAAGAAAAGGGGGGACTGGAAGGGCTAATTCACTCCCAACGAAGACAAGATCTGCTTTTTGCTTGT
ACTGGGTCTCTCTGGTTAGACCAGATCTGAGCCTGGGAGCTCTCTGGCTAACTAGGGAACCCACTGCTTA
AGCCTCAATAAAGCTTGCCTTGAGTGCTTCAAGTAGTGTGTGCCCGTCTGTTGTGTGACTCTGGTAACTA
GAGATCCCTCAGACCCTTTTAGTCAGTGTGGAAAATCTCTAGCAGTACGTATAGTAGTTCATGTCATCTT
ATTATTCAGTATTTATAACTTGCAAAGAAATGAATATCAGAGAGTGAGAGGAACTTGTTTATTGCAGCTT
ATAATGGTTACAAATAAAGCAATAGCATCACAAATTTCACAAATAAAGCATTTTTTTCACTGCATTCTAG
TTGTGGTTTGTCCAAACTCATCAATGTATCTTATCATGTCTGGCTCTAGCTATCCCGCCCCTAACTCCGC
CCATCCCGCCCCTAACTCCGCCCAGTTCCGCCCATTCTCCGCCCCATGGCTGACTAATTTTTTTTATTTA
TGCAGAGGCCGAGGCCGCCTCGGCCTCTGAGCTATTCCAGAAGTAGTGAGGAGGCTTTTTTGGAGGCCTA
GGGACGTACCCAATTCGCCCTATAGTGAGTCGTATTACGCGCGCTCACTGGCCGTCGTTTTACAACGTCG
TGACTGGGAAAACCCTGGCGTTACCCAACTTAATCGCCTTGCAGCACATCCCCCTTTCGCCAGCTGGCGT
AATAGCGAAGAGGCCCGCACCGATCGCCCTTCCCAACAGTTGCGCAGCCTGAATGGCGAATGGG
[124 nt withheld, positions 6995-7118]
C
[91 nt withheld, positions 7120-7210]
A
[49 nt withheld, positions 7212-7260]
CCTTTGACGTTGGAGTCCACGTTCTTT
[37 nt withheld, positions 7288-7324]
ACCCTATCTCGGTCTATTCTTTTGATTTATAAGGGATTTTGCCGATTTCGGCCTATTGGTTAAAAAATGA
GCTGATTTAACAAAAATTTAACGCGAATTTTAACAAAATATTAACGCTTACAATTTAGGTGGCACTTTTC
GGGGAAATGTGCGCGGAACCCCTATTTGTTTATTTTTCTAAATACATTCAAATATGTATCCGCTCATGAG
ACAATAACCCTGATAAATGCTTCAATAATATTGAAAAAGGAAGAGTATGAGTATTCAACATTTCCGTGTC
GCCCTTATTCCCTTTTTTGCGGCATTTTGCCTTCCTGTTTTTGCTCACCCAGAAACGCTGGTGAAAGTAA
AAGATGCTGAAGATCAGTTGGGTGCACGAGTGGGTTACATCGAACTGGATCTCAACAGCGGTAAGATCCT
TGAGAGTTTTCGCCCCGAAGAACGTTTTCCAATGATGAGCACTTTTAAAGTTCTGCTATGTGGCGCGGTA
TTATCCCGTATTGACGCCGGGCAAGAGCAACTCGGTCGCCGCATACACTATTCTCAGAATGACTTGGTTG
AGTACTCACCAGTCACAGAAAAGCATCTTACGGATGGCATGACAGTAAGAGAATTATGCAGTGCTGCCAT
AACCATGAGTGATAACACTGCGGCCAACTTACTTCTGACAACGATCGGAGGACCGAAGGAGCTAACCGCT
TTTTTGCACAACATGGGGGATCATGTAACTCGCCTTGATCGTTGGGAACCGGAGCTGAATGAAGCCATAC
CAAACGACGAGCGTGACACCACGATGCCTGTAGCAATGGCAACAACGTTGCGCAAACTATTAACTGGCGA
ACTACTTACTCTAGCTTCCCGGCAACAATTAATAGACTGGATGGAGGCGGATAAAGTTGCAGGACCACTT
CTGCGCTCGGCCCTTCCGGCTGGCTGGTTTATTGCTGATAAATCTGGAGCCGGTGAGCGTGGGTCTCGCG
GTATCATTGCAGCACTGGGGCCAGATGGTAAGCCCTCCCGTATCGTAGTTATCTACACGACGGGGAGTCA
GGCAACTATGGATGAACGAAATAGACAGATCGCTGAGATAGGTGCCTCACTGATTAAGCATTGGTAACTG
TCAGACCAAGTTTACTCATATATACTTTAGATTGATTTAAAACTTCATTTTTAATTTAAAAGGATCTAGG
TGAAGATCCTTTTTGATAATCTCATGACCAAAATCCCTTAACGTGAGTTTTCGTTCCACTGAGCGTCAGA
CCCCGTAGAAAAGATCAAAGGATCTTCTTGAGATCCTTTTTTTCTGCGCGTAATCTGCTGCTTGCAAACA
AAAAAACCACCGCTACCAGCGGTGGTTTGTTTGCCGGATCAAGAGCTACCAACTCTTTTTCCGAAGGTAA
CTGGCTTCAGCAGAGCGCAGATACCAAATACTGTTCTTCTAGTGTAGCCGTAGTTAGGCCACCACTTCAA
GAACTCTGTAGCACCGCCTACATACCTCGCTCTGCTAATCCTGTTACCAGTGGCTGCTGCCAGTGGCGAT
AAGTCGTGTCTTACCGGGTTGGACTCAAGACGATAGTTACCGGATAAGGCGCAGCGGTCGGGCTGAACGG
GGGGTTCGTGCACACAGCCCAGCTTGGAGCGAACGACCTACACCGAACTGAGATACCTACAGCGTGAGCT
ATGAGAAAGCGCCACGCTTCCCGAAGGGAGAAAGGCGGACAGGTATCCGGTAAGCGGCAGGGTCGGAACA
GGAGAGCGCACGAGGGAGCTTCCAGGGGGAAACGCCTGGTATCTTTATAGTCCTGTCGGGTTTCGCCACC
TCTGACTTGAGCGTCGATTTTTGTGATGCTCGTCAGGGGGGCGGAGCCTATGGAAAAACGCCAGCAACGC
GGCCTTTTTACGGTTCCTGGCCTTTTGCTGGCCTTTTGCTCACATGTTCTTTCCTGCGTTATCCCCTGAT
TCTGTGGATAACCGTATTACCGCCTTTGAGTGAGCTGATACCGCTCGCCGCAGCCGAACGACCGAGCGCA
GCGAGTCAGTGAGCGAGGAAGCGGAAGAGCGCCCAATACGCAAACCGCCTCTCCCCGCGCGTTGGCCGAT
TCATTAATGCAGCTGGCACGACAGGTTTCCCGACTGGAAAGCGGGCAGTGAGCGCAACGCAATTAATGTG
AGTTAGCTCACTCATTAGGCACCCCAGGCTTTACACTTTATGCTTCCGGCTCGTATGTTGTGTGGAATTG
TGAGCGGATAACAATTTCACACAGGAAACAGCTATGACCATGATTACGCCAAGCGCGCAATTAACCCTCA
CTAAAGGGAACAAAAGCTGGAGCTGCAAGC
Features (pLannotate 1.2.2; 32 found; start..end, strand, type, name):
      5..231     +  promoter       RSV promoter: Rous sarcoma virus enhancer/promoter
    232..412     +  LTR            5' LTR (truncated): truncated 5' long terminal repeat (LTR) from HIV-1
    459..584     +  misc_feature   HIV-1 Ψ: packaging signal of human immunodeficiency virus type 1
    568..931     +  CDS            HIV-1 gag (fragment): gag protein from human immunodeficiency virus 1; gag
   1077..1310    +  misc_feature   RRE: The Rev response element (RRE) of HIV-1 allows for Rev-dependent mRNA export from the nucleus to the cytoplasm.
   1687..1713    +  CDS            Rev (fragment): human immunodeficiency virus 1 (HIV-1) Rev protein; rev; enhances nuclear export of unspliced and incompletely spliced viral mRNAs
   1720..1743    +  promoter       SV40 promoter (fragment): SV40 early promoter
   1744..1815    +  promoter       SV40 promoter (fragment): SV40 enhancer and early promoter
   1839..1974    +  rep_origin     SV40 ori: SV40 origin of replication
   2020..2616    +  CDS            PuroR (fragment): puromycin N-acetyltransferase; pac from Streptomyces; confers resistance to puromycin
   2665..2782    +  misc_feature   cPPT/CTS: central polypurine tract and central termination sequence of HIV-1
   2847..2913    +  CDS            small t antigen (fragment): SV40 (simian virus 40) small t antigen
   2920..4098    +  promoter       EF-1α promoter: strong constitutive promoter for human elongation factor EF-1α
   4231..4380    +  CDS            rarga (fragment): RARGA_DANRE - Also known as nr1b3a, rarg, rarg2. Experimental evidence at protein level: Swiss-Prot protein existence level 1. Receptor for retinoic acid. Retinoic acid receptors bind as heterodimers to their target response elements in response to their ligands, all-trans or 9-cis retinoic acid, and regulate gene expression in various biological processes. The rar/rxr heterodimers bind to the retinoic acid response elements (RARE) composed of tandem 5'-AGGTCA-3' sites known as DR1-DR5 (By similarity). Required for hindbrain development and for the development of pharyngeal arches. From Danio
   4376..5410    +  CDS            RARG (fragment): RARG_HUMAN - Also known as NR1B3. Experimental evidence at protein level: Swiss-Prot protein existence level 1. Receptor for retinoic acid. Retinoic acid receptors bind as heterodimers to their target response elements in response to their ligands, all-trans or 9-cis retinoic acid, and regulate gene expression in various biological processes. The RAR/RXR heterodimers bind to the retinoic acid response elements (RARE) composed of tandem 5'-AGGTCA-3' sites known as DR1-DR5. In the absence of ligand, acts mainly as an activator of gene expression due to weak binding to corepressors. Required for
   5426..5479    +  promoter       U6 promoter (fragment): RNA polymerase III promoter for human U6 snRNA
   5521..6109    +  misc_feature   WPRE: woodchuck hepatitis virus posttranscriptional regulatory element
   6160..6179    +  misc_feature   cPPT/CTS (fragment): central polypurine tract and central termination sequence of HIV-1
   6181..6414    +  LTR            3' LTR (ΔU3): self-inactivating 3' long terminal repeat (LTR) from HIV-1
   6492..6613    +  polyA_signal   SV40 poly(A) signal: SV40 polyadenylation signal
   6653..6788    +  rep_origin     SV40 ori: SV40 origin of replication
   6809..6827    -  promoter       T7 promoter: promoter for bacteriophage T7 RNA polymerase
   6835..6990    +  CDS            lacZα (fragment): LacZα fragment of β-galactosidase; lacZ fragment
   6995..7423    +  rep_origin     f1 ori (sequence partly withheld): f1 bacteriophage origin of replication; arrow indicates direction of (+) strand synthesis
   7476..7580    +  promoter       AmpR promoter: bla
   7581..8441    +  CDS            AmpR: β-lactamase; bla; confers resistance to ampicillin, carbenicillin, and related antibiotics
   8612..9200    +  rep_origin     ori: high-copy-number ColE1/pMB1/pBR322/pUC origin of replication
   9383..9475    +  CDS            lacI (fragment): lac repressor; lacI; The lac repressor binds to the lac operator to inhibit transcription in E. coli. This inhibition can be relieved by adding lactose or isopropyl-β-D-thiogalactopyranoside (IPTG).
   9488..9509    +  protein_bind   CAP binding site: CAP binding activates transcription in the presence of cAMP. E. coli catabolite activator protein
   9524..9554    +  promoter       lac promoter: promoter for the E. coli lac operon
   9562..9578    +  protein_bind   lac operator: The lac repressor binds to the lac operator to inhibit transcription in E. coli. This inhibition can be relieved by adding lactose or isopropyl-β-D-thiogalactopyranoside (IPTG). lac repressor encoded by lacI
   9623..9641    +  promoter       T3 promoter: promoter for bacteriophage T3 RNA polymerase
