[The description below was written by a language model from this plasmid's Addgene catalogue record and pLannotate feature annotations shown in this document.]
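Description:
TFORF1030 is a lentiviral mammalian expression plasmid built on the pLX_TRC317 backbone that carries the human retinoic acid receptor gamma (RARG, also known as NR1B3) open reading frame. It belongs to a barcoded transcription factor ORF collection. It is propagated in E. coli through a high-copy ColE1/pUC-type origin with ampicillin selection (AmpR under its own promoter). The bacterial portion also contains an f1 origin and leftover lac/lacZα, T7 and T3 cloning-vector elements. The depositor notes that the plasmid can recombine, as is common for LTR-containing vectors, and that the ORF was made by gene synthesis.

The viral cassette has a third-generation, self-inactivating layout. An RSV promoter drives a truncated HIV-1 5' LTR, followed by the Ψ packaging signal with a gag fragment, the RRE for Rev-dependent export, a cPPT/CTS, a WPRE to boost transcript expression, and a ΔU3 3' LTR with an SV40 poly(A) signal downstream. Inside the provirus, an SV40 promoter drives puromycin N-acetyltransferase so that transduced cells can be selected. Downstream of it, the EF-1α promoter drives the roughly 1.4 kb RARG ORF. The annotation tool splits this ORF into a short segment matched to zebrafish rarga and a longer segment matched to human RARG. This most likely reflects homology in the conserved N-terminal region of a particular human isoform rather than a chimeric insert, since the record cites a single human transcript.

The unique 24-bp barcode described in the catalogue entry is not annotated in the feature table. The plasmid is used to package lentivirus for RARG overexpression, either individually or in pooled screens, where the barcode identifies which transcription factor each cell received, for example in directed differentiation studies.
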