Addgene plasmid #143461: TFORF1030
Purpose: Lentiviral vector for overexpressing transcription factor ORFs with unique 24-bp barcodes. Barcodes facilitate identification of transcription factors in pooled screens.
Depositing lab: Feng Zhang. Depositing organization: Broad Institute. Publication: A transcription factor atlas of directed differentiation. Joung J, Ma S, Tay T, Geiger-Schuller KR, Kirchgatterer PC, Verdine VK, Guo B, Arias-Garcia MA, Allen WE, Singh A, Kuksenko O, Abudayyeh OO, Gootenberg JS, Fu Z, Macrae RK, Buenrostro JD, Regev A, Zhang F. Cell. 2023 Jan 5;186(1):209-229.e26. doi: 10.1016/j.cell.2022.11.026. PubMed 36608654.
Backbone
  Vector backbone: pLX_TRC317
  Backbone manufacturer: Broad Institute Genetic Perturbation Platform
  Backbone size w/o insert (bp): 8264
  Vector type: Mammalian Expression, Lentiviral
  Selectable markers: Puromycin
Growth in bacteria
  Bacterial resistance: Ampicillin, 100 μg/mL
  Growth temperature: 37°C
  Growth strain: NEB Stable
  Copy number: High Copy
Gene/Insert
  Gene/Insert name: RARG
  Species: H. sapiens (human)
  Insert size (bp): 1400
  Entrez Gene: RARG (a.k.a. NR1B3, RARC)
  Promoter: EF1a
  Cloning method: Unknown
  Sequencing primers: 5′ GGGTGGAGACTGAAGTTAGGCCAG; 3′ CACATAGCGTAAAAGGAGCAACATAG
Terms and licenses: Academic/Nonprofit Terms; Industry Terms: Not Available to Industry
Depositor comments: NM_001243732,ENST00000543726 . The transcription factor ORF portion of this plasmid was synthesized by Genewiz. Please test multiple small colonies in case of plasmid recombination. To make this collection available in a timely manner, a portion of this collection was not fully sequenced by Addgene. If an Addgene verified full plasmid sequence is not available, please contact us prior to placing an order to request the full sequence.
How to cite: TFORF1030 was a gift from Feng Zhang (Addgene plasmid # 143461 ; http://n2t.net/addgene:143461 ; RRID:Addgene_143461)
