>Addgene plasmid #143461 | TFORF1030 | depositor partial sequence | sequence record 282521 | Insert
ACCGCCACCATGCTAGCCCTCCCCCTCCCCCCCTGCTGGAGCGGGGCGCCGCCGGGGGAGGAGGGGGAAT
CGGCTGCGGGTCCTTGGTGTTTCCAGCACCCAGTTTCCCTTCAAGCCGGGTCGCGATGTACGACTGTATG
GAAACGTTTGCCCCGGGTCCGCGACGGCTGTACGGGGCGGCCGGGCCCGGGGCCGGCTTGCTGCGCAGAG
CCACCGGCGGCTCCTGTTTCGCCGGACTTGAATCTTTTGCCTGGCCGCAACCCGCCAGCCTGCAATGGCT
TCTTTCGCCGAAGCATCCAGAAGAACATGGTGTACACGTGTCACCGCGACAAAAACTGTATCATCAACAA
GGTGACCAGGAATCGCTGCCAGTACTGCCGGCTACAGAAGTGCTTCGAAGTGGGCATGTCCAAGGAAGCT
GTGCGAAATGACCGGAACAAGAAGAAGAAAGAGGTGAAGGAAGAAGGGTCACCTGACAGCTATGAGCTGA
GCCCTCAGTTAGAAGAGCTCATCACCAAGGTCAGCAAAGCCCATCAGGAGACTTTCCCCTCGCTCTGCCA
GCTGGGCAAGTATACCACGAACTCCAGTGCAGACCACCGCGTGCAGCTGGATCTGGGGCTGTGGGACAAG
TTCAGTGAGCTGGCTACCAAGTGCATCATCAAGATCGTGGAGTTTGCCAAGCGGTTGCCTGGCTTTACAG
GGCTCAGCATTGCTGACCAGATCACTCTGCTCAAAGCTGCCTGCCTAGATATCCTGATGCTGCGTATCTG
CACAAGGTACACCCCAGAGCAGGACACCATGACCTTCTCCGACGGGCTGACCCTGAACCGGACCCAGATG
CACAATGCCGGCTTCGGGCCCCTCACAGACCTTGTCTTTGCCTTTGCTGGGCAGCTCCTGCCCCTGGAGA
TGGATGACACCGAGACAGGGCTGCTCAGCGCCATCTGCCTCATCTGCGGAGACCGCATGGACCTGGAGGA
GCCCGAAAAAGTGGACAAGCTGCAGGAGCCACTGCTGGAAGCCCTGAGGCTGTACGCCCGGCGCCGGCGG
CCCAGCCAGCCCTACATGTTCCCAAGGATGCTAATGAAAATCACCGACCTCCGGGGCATCAGCACTAAGG
GAGCTGAAAGGGCCATTACTCTGAAGATGGAGATTCCAGGCCCGATGCCTCCCTTAATCCGAGAGATGCT
GGAGAACCCTGAAATGTTTGAGGATGACTCCTCGCAGCCTGGTCCCCACCCCAATGCCTCTAGCGAGGAT
GAGGTTCCTGGGGGCCAGGGCAAAGGGGGCCTGAAGTCCCCAGCCTAGTAATGAACTAGTCCGTAACTTG
AAAGTATTTCGATTTCTTGGCTTTATATATCTTGTGGAAAGGACGAGATCTGGCGCACTATTCGTCTGAA
