>Addgene plasmid #143461 | TFORF1030 | depositor partial sequence | sequence record 282522 | Barcode
GATCTGGCGCACTATTCGTCTGAA
